>Addgene plasmid #211113 | pBiT3.1-N_RBBP7:1-425 | addgene full sequence | sequence record 425997 | Addgene NGS Result
AAGACGCGTTAATTAAGACGTCGGCAGTGAAAAAAATGCTTTATTTGTGAAATTTGTGATGCTATTGCTT
TATTTGTAACCATTATAAGCTGCAATAAACAAGTTAACAACAACAATTGCATTCATTTTATGTTTCAGGT
TCAGGGGGAGGTGTGGGAGGTTTTTTAAAGCAAGTAAAACCTCTACAAATGTGGTATGGCTGATTATGAT
CCGCGGCCGCAATACGTCGACGTTATCAGCTGACTTCGTACGAGAGCCTAGGATTATGGCGCGCCACTAG
TTATTAATAGTAATCAATTACGGGGTCATTAGTTCATAGCCCATATATGGAGTTCCGCGTTACATAACTT
ACGGTAAATGGCCCGCCTGGCTGACCGCCCAACGACCCCCGCCCATTGACGTCAATAATGACGTATGTTC
CCATAGTAACGCCAATAGGGACTTTCCATTGACGTCAATGGGTGGAGTATTTACGGTAAACTGCCCACTT
GGCAGTACATCAAGTGTATCATATGCCAAGTCCGCCCCCTATTGACGTCAATGACGGTAAATGGCCCGCC
TGGCATTATGCCCAGTACATGACCTTACGGGACTTTCCTACTTGGCAGTACATCTACGTATTAGTCATCG
CTATTACCATGGTGATGCGGTTTTGGCAGTACACCAATGGGCGTGGATAGCGGTTTGACTCACGGGGATT
TCCAAGTCTCCACCCCATTGACGTCAATGGGAGTTTGTTTTGGCACCAAAATCAACGGGACTTTCCAAAA
TGTCGTAATAACCCCGCCCCGTTGACGCAAATGGGCGGTAGGCGTGTACGGTGGGAGGTCTATATAAGCA
GAGCTGGTTTAGTGAACCGTCAGATCACTAGAATCTTTATTGCGGTAGTTTATCACAGTTAAATTGCTAA
CGCAGTCAGTGCTTCTGACACAACAGTCTCGAACTTAAGCTGCAGAAGTTGGTCGTGAGGCACTGGGCAG
GTAAGTATCAAGGTTACAAGACAGGTTTAAGGAGACCAATAGAAACTGGGCTTGTCGAGACAGAGAAGAC
TCTTGCGTTTCTGATAGGCACCTATTGGTCTTACTGACATCCACTTTGCCTTTCTCTCCACAGGTGTCCA
CTCCCAGTTCAATTACAGCTCTTAAGGCTAGAGTATTAATACGACTCACTATAGGGGTTAGCGATCGCCA
TGGTGAGCGGCTGGCGGCTGTTCAAGAAGATTAGCGGGAGCTCCGGTGGCTCGAGCGGTATGGCGAGTAA
AGAGATGTTTGAAGATACTGTGGAGGAGCGTGTCATCAATGAAGAATATAAAATCTGGAAGAAGAATACA
CCGTTTCTATATGACCTGGTTATGACCCATGCTCTTCAGTGGCCCAGTCTTACCGTTCAGTGGCTTCCTG
AAGTGACTAAACCTGAAGGAAAAGATTATGCCCTTCATTGGCTAGTGCTGGGGACTCATACGTCTGATGA
GCAGAATCATCTGGTGGTTGCTCGAGTACATATTCCCAATGATGATGCACAGTTTGATGCTTCCCATTGT
GACAGTGACAAGGGTGAATTTGGTGGCTTTGGTTCTGTAACAGGAAAAATTGAATGTGAAATTAAAATCA
ATCACGAAGGAGAAGTAAACCGTGCTCGTTACATGCCGCAGAATCCTCACATCATTGCTACAAAAACACC
ATCTTCTGATGTGTTGGTTTTTGACTATACAAAACACCCTGCTAAACCAGACCCAAGTGGAGAATGTAAT
CCTGATCTCAGATTAAGAGGTCACCAGAAGGAAGGCTATGGTCTCTCCTGGAATTCAAATTTGAGTGGAC
ATCTCCTAAGTGCATCTGATGACCATACTGTTTGTCTGTGGGATATAAACGCAGGACCAAAAGAAGGCAA
AATTGTGGATGCTAAAGCCATCTTTACTGGCCACTCAGCTGTTGTAGAGGATGTGGCCTGGCACCTGCTG
CACGAGTCATTGTTTGGATCTGTTGCTGATGATCAGAAACTTATGATATGGGACACCAGGTCCAATACCA
CCTCCAAGCCGAGTCACTTGGTGGATGCGCACACTGCCGAAGTCAACTGCCTCTCATTCAATCCCTACAG
CGAATTTATTCTAGCCACCGGCTCTGCGGATAAGACCGTAGCTTTATGGGATCTGCGTAACTTAAAATTA
AAACTCCATACCTTCGAATCTCATAAAGATGAAATTTTCCAGGTCCACTGGTCTCCACATAATGAAACTA
TTCTGGCTTCAAGTGGTACTGACCGCCGCCTGAATGTGTGGGATTTAAGTAAAATTGGGGAAGAACAATC
AGCAGAAGATGCAGAAGATGGGCCTCCAGAACTCCTGTTTATTCATGGAGGACACACTGCTAAGATTTCA
GATTTTAGCTGGAACCCCAATGAGCCTTGGGTCATTTGCTCAGTGTCTGAGGATAACATCATGCAGATAT
GGCAAATGGCTGAAAATATTTACAATGATGAAGAGTCAGATGTCACGACATCCGAACTGGAGGGACAAGG
ATCTTAATCTAGAGGTCAAGCTTCGGGGGTTTAAACCTGCAGGCATGCAAGCTGATTTGGCTGCTGCCAC
CGCTGAGCAAGGCCGCTTCGAGCAGACATGATAAGATACATTGATGAGTTTGGACAAACCACAACTAGAA
TGCAGTGAAAAAAATGCTTTATTTGTGAAATTTGTGATGCTATTGCTTTATTTGTAACCATTATAAGCTG
CAATAAACAAGTTAACAACAACAATTGCATTCATTTTATGTTTCAGGTTCAGGGGGAGATGTGGGAGGTT
TTTTTAAGCAAGTAAAACCTCTACAAATGTGGTAAAATCTTAATTAAGACTTCTAATATAACTTCGTATA
GCATACATTATACGAAGTTATGGTTCCACTGTTGACAATTAATCATCGGCATAGTATATCGGCATAGTAT
AATACGACAAGGTGAGGAACTAAACCCAGGAGGCAGATCATGATTGAACAAGATGGATTGCACGCAGGTT
CTCCGGCCGCTTGGGTGGAGAGGCTATTCGGCTATGACTGGGCACAACAGACAATCGGCTGCTCTGATGC
CGCCGTGTTCCGGCTGTCAGCGCAGGGGCGCCCGGTTCTTTTTGTCAAGACCGACCTGTCCGGTGCCCTG
AATGAACTGCAGGACGAGGCAGCGCGGCTATCGTGGCTGGCCACGACGGGCGTTCCTTGCGCAGCTGTGC
TCGACGTTGTCACTGAAGCGGGAAGGGACTGGCTGCTATTGGGCGAAGTGCCGGGGCAGGATCTCCTGTC
ATCTCACCTTGCTCCTGCCGAGAAAGTATCCATCATGGCTGATGCAATGCGGCGGCTGCATACGCTTGAT
CCGGCTACCTGCCCATTCGACCACCAAGCGAAACATCGCATCGAGCGAGCACGTACTCGGATGGAAGCCG
GTCTTGTCGATCAGGATGATCTGGACGAAGAGCATCAGGGGCTCGCGCCAGCCGAACTGTTCGCCAGGCT
CAAGGCGCGCATGCCCGACGGCGAGGATCTCGTCGTGACCCATGGCGATGCCTGCTTGCCGAATATCATG
GTGGAAAATGGCCGCTTTTCTGGATTCATCGACTGTGGCCGGCTGGGTGTGGCGGACCGCTATCAGGACA
TAGCGTTGGCTACCCGTGATATTGCTGAAGAGCTTGGCGGCGAATGGGCTGACCGCTTCCTCGTGCTTTA
CGGTATCGCCGCTCCCGATTCGCAGCGCATCGCCTTCTATCGCCTTCTTGACGAGTTCTTCTGATTCGAA
ATGACCGACCAAGCGACGCCCAACCGGTATCAGCTCACTCAAAGGCGGTAATACGGTTATCCACAGAATC
AGGGGATAACGCAGGAAAGAACATGTGAGCAAAAGGCCAGCAAAAGGCCAGGAACCGTAAAAAGGCCGCG
TTGCTGGCGTTTTTCCATAGGCTCCGCCCCCCTGACGAGCATCACAAAAATCGACGCTCAAGTCAGAGGT
GGCGAAACCCGACAGGACTATAAAGATACCAGGCGTTTCCCCCTGGAAGCTCCCTCGTGCGCTCTCCTGT
TCCGACCCTGCCGCTTACCGGATACCTGTCCGCCTTTCTCCCTTCGGGAAGCGTGGCGCTTTCTCATAGC
TCACGCTGTAGGTATCTCAGTTCGGTGTAGGTCGTTCGCTCCAAGCTGGGCTGTGTGCACGAACCCCCCG
TTCAGCCCGACCGCTGCGCCTTATCCGGTAACTATCGTCTTGAGTCCAACCCGGTAAGACACGACTTATC
GCCACTGGCAGCAGCCACTGGTAACAGGATTAGCAGAGCGAGGTATGTAGGCGGTGCTACAGAGTTCTTG
AAGTGGTGGCCTAACTACGGCTACACTAGAAGGACAGTATTTGGTATCTGCGCTCTGCTGAAGCCAGTTA
CCTTCGGAAAAAGAGTTGGTAGCTCTTGATCCGGCAAACAAACCACCGCTGGTAGCGGTGGTTTTTTTGT
TTGCAAGCAGCAGATTACGCGCAGAAAAAAAGGATTTCAAGAAGATCCTTTGATCTTTTCTACGGGGTCT
GACGCTCAGTGGAACGAAAACTCACGTTAAGGGATTTTGGTCATGAGATTATCAAAAAGGATCTTCACCT
AGATCCTTTTATAGTCCGGAATCGTCACACAAAAAACCAACACACAGATGTAATGAAAATAAAGATATTT
TATTGCGGCCATCGTGATGGCTAGAGTTTAGCCCTCCCACACATAACCAGAGGGCAGCAATTCACGAATC
CCAACTGCCGTCGGCTGTCCATCACTGTCCTTCACTATGGCTTTGATCCCAGGATGCAGATCGAGAAGCA
CCTGTCGGCACCGTCCGCAGGGGCTCAAGATGCCCCTGTTCTCATTTCCGATCGCGACGATACAAGTCAG
GTTGCCAGCTGCCGCAGCAGCAGCAGTGCCCAGCACCACGAGTTCTGCACAAGGTCCCCCAGTAAAATGA
TATACATTGACACCAGTGAAGATGCGGCCGTCGCTAGAGAGAGCTGCGCTGGCGACGCTGTAGTCTTCAG
AGATGGGGATGCTGTTGATTGTAGCCGTTGCTCTTTCAATGAGGGTGGATTCTTCTTGAGACAAAGGCTT
GGCCATGGTGGCGCTAGTGTCAGAAGAATCGAGCTTTTTGCAAAAGCCTAGGCCTCCAAAAAAGCCTCCT
CACTACTTCTGGAATAGCTCAGAGGCCGAGGCGGCCTCGGCCTCTGCATAAATAAAAAAAATTAGTCAGC
CATGGGGCGGAGAATGGGCGGAACTGGGCGGAGTTAGGGGCGGGATGGGCGGAGTTAGGGGCGGGACTAT
GGTTGCTGACTAATTGAGATGCATGCTTTGCATACTTCTGCCTGCTGGGGAGCCTGGGGACTTTCCACAC
CTGGTTGCTGACTAATTGAGATGCATGCTTTGCATACTTCTGCCTGCTGGGGAGCCTGGGGACTTTCCAC
ACCCTAACTGACACACATTCCACAGCTGGTTCTTTCCGCCTCAGAAGGTACCTAACCAAGTTCCTCTTTC
AGAGGTTATTTCAGGCCATGGTGCTGCGC
Features (pLannotate 1.2.2; 17 found; start..end, strand, type, name):
     24..105     -  polyA_signal   SV40 poly(A) signal: SV40 polyadenylation signal
    128..211     -  CDS            large T antigen (fragment): large T antigen from SV40 (simian virus 40)
    276..641     +  enhancer       CMV enhancer: human cytomegalovirus immediate early enhancer
    643..842     +  promoter       CMV promoter: human cytomegalovirus (CMV) immediate early promoter
    981..1113    +  intron         chimeric intron: chimera between introns from human β-globin and immunoglobulin heavy chain genes
   1157..1175    +  promoter       T7 promoter: promoter for bacteriophage T7 RNA polymerase
   1250..2524    +  CDS            RBBP7: RBBP7_HUMAN - Also known as RBAP46. Experimental evidence at protein level: Swiss-Prot protein existence level 1. Core histone-binding subunit that may target chromatin remodeling factors, histone acetyltransferases and histone deacetylases to their histone substrates in a manner that is regulated by nucleosomal DNA. Component of several complexes which regulate chromatin metabolism. These include the type B histone acetyltransferase (HAT) complex, which is required for chromatin assembly following DNA replication; the core histone deacetylase (HDAC) complex, which promotes histone deacetylati
   2555..2573    +  misc_feature   MCS (fragment): pUC18/19 multiple cloning site
   2622..2743    -  polyA_signal   SV40 poly(A) signal: SV40 polyadenylation signal
   2766..2834    -  CDS            large T antigen (fragment): large T antigen from SV40 (simian virus 40)
   2858..2891    +  protein_bind   loxP: Cre-mediated recombination occurs in the 8-bp core sequence (GCATACAT). Cre recombinase
   2901..2948    +  promoter       EM7 promoter: synthetic bacterial promoter&nbsp
   2980..3771    +  CDS            neo: KKA2_KLEPN - Also known as kan, nptII. Experimental evidence at protein level: Swiss-Prot protein existence level 1. Resistance to kanamycin, neomycin, paromomycin, ribostamycin, butirosin and gentamicin B. From Klebsiella pneumoniae.
   3932..4520    -  rep_origin     ori: high-copy-number ColE1/pMB1/pBR322/pUC origin of replication
   4646..4694    -  polyA_signal   poly(A) signal: synthetic polyadenylation signal
   4718..5116    -  CDS            BSD: blasticidin S deaminase; Aspergillus terreus BSD; confers resistance to blasticidin
   5147..5504    -  promoter       SV40 promoter: SV40 enhancer and early promoter
