[The description below was written by a language model from this plasmid's Addgene catalogue record and pLannotate feature annotations shown in this document.]
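Description:
pBiT3.1-N_RBBP7:1-425 is a mammalian expression plasmid built on Promega's pBiT3.1-N backbone that produces full-length, wild-type human RBBP7 (RbAp46; residues M1–S425, 1,275 bp) carrying an N-terminal HiBiT tag joined through a short Gly/Ser linker. The coding sequence derives from a Mammalian Gene Collection clone and was inserted by ligation-independent cloning between XhoI and XbaI sites, both retained. Transcription is driven by the CMV immediate-early enhancer and promoter, followed by a chimeric β-globin/immunoglobulin intron that generally improves expression. A T7 promoter sits just upstream of the open reading frame and serves as a sequencing primer site, and an SV40 polyadenylation signal lies downstream of the insert.

The plasmid replicates at high copy in E. coli from a ColE1/pUC-type origin and is selected with kanamycin through a neo (nptII) gene under the bacterial EM7 promoter; a single loxP site lies immediately upstream of this cassette. The catalogue entry lists neomycin/G418 as the mammalian selectable marker. The annotated sequence, however, shows only the bacterial EM7 promoter in front of neo, plus a separate blasticidin S deaminase cassette driven by the SV40 enhancer/early promoter with a synthetic poly(A) signal. The features therefore suggest that blasticidin may be the usable selection in mammalian cells, a discrepancy the record does not resolve.

HiBiT is a small peptide that complements the LgBiT fragment to reconstitute NanoLuc luciferase, allowing luminescent quantification of the tagged protein. RBBP7 is a WD40-repeat histone-binding subunit of several chromatin-modifying complexes. The associated study evaluated the ligandability of WD40 proteins, so a role in cellular assays of RBBP7 abundance or ligand engagement seems likely, although the record does not name a specific assay.
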