Addgene plasmid #211113: pBiT3.1-N_RBBP7:1-425
Purpose: Mammalian expression of full-length human RBBP7. N-terminal HiBiT tag.
Depositing lab: Cheryl Arrowsmith. Depositing organization: University of Toronto. Publication: A Target Class Ligandability Evaluation of WD40 Repeat-Containing Proteins. Ackloo S, Li F, Szewczyk M, Seitova A, Loppnau P, Zeng H, Xu J, Ahmad S, Arnautova YA, Baghaie AJ, Beldar S, Bolotokova A, Centrella PA, Chau I, Clark MA, Cuozzo JW, Dehghani-Tafti S, Disch JS, Dong A, Dumas A, Feng JA, Ghiabi P, Gibson E, Gilmer J, Goldman B, Green SR, Guie MA, Guilinger JP, Harms N, Herasymenko O, Houliston S, Hutchinson A, Kearnes S, Keefe AD, Kimani SW, Kramer T, Kutera M, Kwak HA, Lento C, Li Y, Liu J, Loup J, Machado RAC, Mulhern CJ, Perveen S, Righetto GL, Riley P, Shrestha S, Sigel EA, Silva M, Sintchak MD, Slakman BL, Taylor RD, Thompson J, Torng W, Underkoffler C, von Rechenberg M, Walsh RT, Watson I, Wilson DJ, Wolf E, Yadav M, Yazdi AK, Zhang J, Zhang Y, Santhakumar V, Edwards AM, Barsyte-Lovejoy D, Schapira M, Brown PJ, Halabelian L, Arrowsmith CH. J Med Chem. 2025 Jan 23;68(2):1092-1112. doi: 10.1021/acs.jmedchem.4c02010. Epub 2024 Nov 4. PubMed 39495097.
Backbone
  Vector backbone: pBiT3.1-N
  Backbone manufacturer: Promega
  Vector type: Mammalian Expression
  Selectable markers: Neomycin (select with G418)
Growth in bacteria
  Bacterial resistance: Kanamycin, 50 μg/mL
  Growth temperature: 37°C
  Growth strain: DH5alpha
  Copy number: High Copy
Gene/Insert
  Gene/Insert name: RBBP7:M1-S425
  Species: H. sapiens (human)
  Insert size (bp): 1275
  Mutation: wild type
  Entrez Gene: RBBP7 (a.k.a. RbAp46)
  Promoter: CMV
  Tag / fusion protein: MVSGWRLFKKISGSSGGSSG (N terminal on insert)
  Cloning method: Ligation Independent Cloning
  Sequencing primers: 5′ T7; 3′ TTGCTCAGCGGTGGCAGCAG
Resource information
  A portion of this plasmid was derived from a plasmid made by: Mammalian Gene Collection (BC075836)
Terms and licenses: Academic/Nonprofit Terms; Industry Terms: Not Available to Industry
Depositor comments: 5' Cloning Site: Xho1 (not destroyed), 3' Cloning Site: Xba1 (not destroyed).
How to cite: pBiT3.1-N_RBBP7:1-425 was a gift from Cheryl Arrowsmith (Addgene plasmid # 211113 ; http://n2t.net/addgene:211113 ; RRID:Addgene_211113)
