>Addgene plasmid #211113 | pBiT3.1-N_RBBP7:1-425 | depositor partial sequence | sequence record 411706 | Insert sequence
ATGGCGAGTAAAGAGATGTTTGAAGATACTGTGGAGGAGCGTGTCATCAATGAAGAATATAAAATCTGGA
AGAAGAATACACCGTTTCTATATGACCTGGTTATGACCCATGCTCTTCAGTGGCCCAGTCTTACCGTTCA
GTGGCTTCCTGAAGTGACTAAACCTGAAGGAAAAGATTATGCCCTTCATTGGCTAGTGCTGGGGACTCAT
ACGTCTGATGAGCAGAATCATCTGGTGGTTGCTCGAGTACATATTCCCAATGATGATGCACAGTTTGATG
CTTCCCATTGTGACAGTGACAAGGGTGAATTTGGTGGCTTTGGTTCTGTAACAGGAAAAATTGAATGTGA
AATTAAAATCAATCACGAAGGAGAAGTAAACCGTGCTCGTTACATGCCGCAGAATCCTCACATCATTGCT
ACAAAAACACCATCTTCTGATGTGTTGGTTTTTGACTATACAAAACACCCTGCTAAACCAGACCCAAGTG
GAGAATGTAATCCTGATCTCAGATTAAGAGGTCACCAGAAGGAAGGCTATGGTCTCTCCTGGAATTCAAA
TTTGAGTGGACATCTCCTAAGTGCATCTGATGACCATACTGTTTGTCTGTGGGATATAAACGCAGGACCA
AAAGAAGGCAAAATTGTGGATGCTAAAGCCATCTTTACTGGCCACTCAGCTGTTGTAGAGGATGTGGCCT
GGCACCTGCTGCACGAGTCATTGTTTGGATCTGTTGCTGATGATCAGAAACTTATGATATGGGACACCAG
GTCCAATACCACCTCCAAGCCGAGTCACTTGGTGGATGCGCACACTGCCGAAGTCAACTGCCTCTCATTC
AATCCCTACAGCGAATTTATTCTAGCCACCGGCTCTGCGGATAAGACCGTAGCTTTATGGGATCTGCGTA
ACTTAAAATTAAAACTCCATACCTTCGAATCTCATAAAGATGAAATTTTCCAGGTCCACTGGTCTCCACA
TAATGAAACTATTCTGGCTTCAAGTGGTACTGACCGCCGCCTGAATGTGTGGGATTTAAGTAAAATTGGG
GAAGAACAATCAGCAGAAGATGCAGAAGATGGGCCTCCAGAACTCCTGTTTATTCATGGAGGACACACTG
CTAAGATTTCAGATTTTAGCTGGAACCCCAATGAGCCTTGGGTCATTTGCTCAGTGTCTGAGGATAACAT
CATGCAGATATGGCAAATGGCTGAAAATATTTACAATGATGAAGAGTCAGATGTCACGACATCCGAACTG
GAGGGACAAGGATCT
